>Addgene plasmid #195535 | pAAV-CAG-fDIO-pAce-Kv2.1PR | addgene full sequence | sequence record 383237 | Addgene NGS Result
CCTGCAGGCAGCTGCGCGCTCGCTCGCTCACTGAGGCCGCCCGGGCGTCGGGCGACCTTTGGTCGCCCGG
CCTCAGTGAGCGAGCGAGCGCGCAGAGAGGGAGTGGCCAACTCCATCACTAGGGGTTCCTGCGGCCGCAC
GCGTAACACTAGTTATTAATAGTAATCAATTACGGGGTCATTAGTTCATAGCCCATATATGGAGTTCCGC
GTTACATAACTTACGGTAAATGGCCCGCCTGGCTGACCGCCCAACGACCCCCGCCCATTGACGTCAATAA
TGACGTATGTTCCCATAGTAACGCCAATAGGGACTTTCCATTGACGTCAATGGGTGGAGTATTTACGGTA
AACTGCCCACTTGGCAGTACATCAAGTGTATCATATGCCAAGTACGCCCCCTATTGACGTCAATGACGGT
AAATGGCCCGCCTGGCATTATGCCCAGTACATGACCTTATGGGACTTTCCTACTTGGCAGTACATCTACG
TATTAGTCATCGCTATTACCATGGTCGAGGTGAGCCCCACGTTCTGCTTCACTCTCCCCATCTCCCCCCC
CTCCCCACCCCCAATTTTGTATTTATTTATTTTTTAATTATTTTGTGCAGCGATGGGGGCGGGGGGGGGG
GGGGGGCGCGCGCCAGGCGGGGCGGGGCGGGGCGAGGGGCGGGGCGGGGCGAGGCGGAGAGGTGCGGCGG
CAGCCAATCAGAGCGGCGCGCTCCGAAAGTTTCCTTTTATGGCGAGGCGGCGGCGGCGGCGGCCCTATAA
AAAGCGAAGCGCGCGGCGGGCGGGAGTCGCTGCGCGCTGCCTTCGCCCCGTGCCCCGCTCCGCCGCCGCC
TCGCGCCGCCCGCCCCGGCTCTGACTGACCGCGTTACTCCCACAGGTGAGCGGGCGGGACGGCCCTTCTC
CTCCGGGCTGTAATTAGCGCTTGGTTTAATGACGGCTTGTTTCTTTTCTGTGGCTGCGTGAAAGCCTTGA
GGGGCTCCGGGAGCGCCGGCAGGAAGGAAATGGGCGGGGAGGGCCTTCGTGCGTCGCCGCGCCGCCGTCC
CCTTCTCCCTCTCCAGCCTCGGGGCTGTCCGCGGGGGGACGGCTGCCTTCGGGGGGGACGGGGCAGGGCG
GGGTTCGGCTTCTGGCGTGTGACCGGCGGCTCTAGAGCCTCTGCTAACCATGTTCATGCCTTCTTCTTTT
TCCTACAGCTCCTGGGCAACGTGCTGGTTATTGTGCTGTCTCATCATTTTGGCAAAGAATTGCGGCCCAA
CGGTACCGGATCCTCTAGAGTCGACTCCGGAGAAGTTCCTATTCTCTAGAAAGTATAGGAACTTCGCAGA
ATGGTAGCTGGATTGTAGCTGCTATTAGCAATATGAAACCTCTTAGAAGTTCCTATTCTTCAAAAGGTAT
AGGAACTTCGGCGCGCCTTAGAATCGAGTAGCCTCGGGGAAATCTGTTGCGCAAGAGATGAAGCTATCAA
TAGATGACATACTCCTCATGTCAATCACTCCTTCAGTCCTGGCAGGGAGGGGAGCCACGGGACTTGGCAT
ACTGGACATCTCAAGCTCTTCGGGAGGCTTAGACTGTGGAGCCATTTCCTTTGTGTTCAGGATAGGCTGA
CTTTGCACCTCGTTCTCGTAGCAGAACACGTTGATGTCGATCTGGTCCAGGGGGATGTACTCGCCCTCGC
TGGTGATCCTGCTCTTCTTGTACAGCTCGTCCATGCCCATCACATCGGTAAAGGCCTTTTGCCACTCCTT
GAAGTTGAGCTCGGTCTTGGAGTGCTTGAGCTCCGTCTTACGGAACACGTACATCGGCTGGTTCTTCAGA
TAGTTAGCCGCCATTGGCTTGGCAAAGGTGTAGGTGGTCCGCGCAGTGCTCCTGTAGCGCTTGCCATTTC
CAGTGGTGTAACTCCACTTAAAGGTACTGATGATGGTTTTGTCGTTGGGGTAAGTCTTCTTCGACCTGCA
CCAGTCCGCAGCGGTCAGCGAGTTGGTCATCACAGGACCGTCAGCAGGGAAACCAGTCCCCTTCACCTGG
GCCTCTCCTTTGATGTGGCTTCCCTCGTAGGTGTAGCGGTAGTTAACAGTAAGGGAGGCACCATCTTCAA
ACTGCATTGTGCGATGGACTTGGTATCCGGAGCCATCTACCATGGCGGCCTGGAAAGGCGACATCCCGTC
AGGGTAGGGCAGGTACTGATGGAAGCCATACCCGATATGAGGGACCAGAATCCAGGGGGAGAACTGGAGG
TCACCCTTGGTGGACTTCAGGTTTAACTCCTCATAACCATCATTTGGATTGCCGGTGCCCTGACCCACCA
TGTCAAAGTCCACACCGTTGATGGAGCCAAAGATGTGTAACTCATGTGTCGCTGGGTAGGACTTGAAGAT
AGTCTCATGGGCAATGAGGCACCCCATTCCAAACAGTGGCTTAGCGAGCACATCCAGGATTCCCATGAGA
ATGGCCTCATTGTCGACGGACAGCACGCCACTACCAGACCCGAAAGCCCACACGACAGGATAAAACACGA
AGAGGATTGACAGGAAGACGAGCAGACTGACATAGGAGCTATGGTACTCGGGGCTTTTCTTCAGATCGTC
TTTCCAAGTGGCGTTATACATCCCGTATGTCAGGACTGCCTGCATCACACATCCAGCGATAAAGTACACC
CATTTGAACTTGTGTTCATCCTCGAAGGCGCCCAGAATACCAAACACGATCATGAAAATGTCTGCGCCGA
TGACCCAAGAAATCATCACTCCGCCCATCTTGGTCATGACGATGAGGTTGAGCAGGAGCAGTGGTGTGGT
CAGCACCCAGTCAATATACTTTGCGTAGACCACCTGCCTTTCACCATTCATTGTCAGGTCCTGGTAGTTC
ACGGCCATTGCATAGTAAGCGGTAGCGGCGATAGTGCAGATGGCAATGTTGATATAGTATGCGCTCTTCA
GCTCTGAAGGCCGAAAGTGCACAGCCACTCCAAAAGCAATAGCAGCAGCAGCCATAATAGCAAAGACAAT
CCACTGTGCAATCATGCCGGTCTCGGTTTCCACGTCAGCCATGGTGGCGCTAGCGAAGTTCCTATACTTT
CTAGAGAATAGGAACTTCTTGCCTTAACCCAGAAATTATCACTGTTATTCTTTAGAATGGTGCAAAGAGA
AGTTCCTATACCTTTTGAAGAATAGGAACTTCGAATTCGATATCAAGCTTATCGATAATCAACCTCTGGA
TTACAAAATTTGTGAAAGATTGACTGGTATTCTTAACTATGTTGCTCCTTTTACGCTATGTGGATACGCT
GCTTTAATGCCTTTGTATCATGCTATTGCTTCCCGTATGGCTTTCATTTTCTCCTCCTTGTATAAATCCT
GGTTGCTGTCTCTTTATGAGGAGTTGTGGCCCGTTGTCAGGCAACGTGGCGTGGTGTGCACTGTGTTTGC
TGACGCAACCCCCACTGGTTGGGGCATTGCCACCACCTGTCAGCTCCTTTCCGGGACTTTCGCTTTCCCC
CTCCCTATTGCCACGGCGGAACTCATCGCCGCCTGCCTTGCCCGCTGCTGGACAGGGGCTCGGCTGTTGG
GCACTGACAATTCCGTGGTGTTGTCGGGGAAATCATCGTCCTTTCCTTGGCTGCTCGCCTATGTTGCCAC
CTGGATTCTGCGCGGGACGTCCTTCTGCTACGTCCCTTCGGCCCTCAATCCAGCGGACCTTCCTTCCCGC
GGCCTGCTGCCGGCTCTGCGGCCTCTTCCGCGTCTTCGCCTTCGCCCTCAGACGAGTCGGATCTCCCTTT
GGGCCGCCTCCCCGCATCGATACCGAGCGCTGCTCGAGAGATCTACGGGTGGCATCCCTGTGACCCCTCC
CCAGTGCCTCTCCTGGCCCTGGAAGTTGCCACTCCAGTGCCCACCAGCCTTGTCCTAATAAAATTAAGTT
GCATCATTTTGTCTGACTAGGTGTCCTTCTATAATATTATGGGGTGGAGGGGGGTGGTATGGAGCAAGGG
GCAAGTTGGGAAGACAACCTGTAGGGCCTGCGGGGTCTATTGGGAACCAAGCTGGAGTGCAGTGGCACAA
TCTTGGCTCACTGCAATCTCCGCCTCCTGGGTTCAAGCGATTCTCCTGCCTCAGCCTCCCGAGTTGTTGG
GATTCCAGGCATGCATGACCAGGCTCAGCTAATTTTTGTTTTTTTGGTAGAGACGGGGTTTCACCATATT
GGCCAGGCTGGTCTCCAACTCCTAATCTCAGGTGATCTACCCACCTTGGCCTCCCAAATTGCTGGGATTA
CAGGCGTGAACCACTGCTCCCTTCCCTGTCCTTCTGATTTTGTAGGTAACCACGTGCGGACCGAGCGGCC
GCAGGAACCCCTAGTGATGGAGTTGGCCACTCCCTCTCTGCGCGCTCGCTCGCTCACTGAGGCCGGGCGA
CCAAAGGTCGCCCGACGCCCGGGCTTTGCCCGGGCGGCCTCAGTGAGCGAGCGAGCGCGCAGCTGCCTGC
AGGGGCGCCTGATGCGGTATTTTCTCCTTACGCATCTGTGCGGTATTTCACACCGCATA
[95 nt withheld, positions 4540-4634]
T
[46 nt withheld, positions 4636-4681]
C
[141 nt withheld, positions 4683-4823]
CCTTTGACGTTGGAGTCCACGTTCTTT
[37 nt withheld, positions 4851-4887]
ACTCTATCTCGGGCTATTCTTTTGATTTATAAGGGATTTTGCCGATTTCGGTCTATTGGTTAAAAAATGA
GCTGATTTAACAAAAATTTAACGCGAATTTTAACAAAATATTAACGTTTACAATTTTATGGTGCACTCTC
AGTACAATCTGCTCTGATGCCGCATAGTTAAGCCAGCCCCGACACCCGCCAACACCCGCTGACGCGCCCT
GACGGGCTTGTCTGCTCCCGGCATCCGCTTACAGACAAGCTGTGACCGTCTCCGGGAGCTGCATGTGTCA
GAGGTTTTCACCGTCATCACCGAAACGCGCGAGACGAAAGGGCCTCGTGATACGCCTATTTTTATAGGTT
AATGTCATGATAATAATGGTTTCTTAGACGTCAGGTGGCACTTTTCGGGGAAATGTGCGCGGAACCCCTA
TTTGTTTATTTTTCTAAATACATTCAAATATGTATCCGCTCATGAGACAATAACCCTGATAAATGCTTCA
ATAATATTGAAAAAGGAAGAGTATGAGTATTCAACATTTCCGTGTCGCCCTTATTCCCTTTTTTGCGGCA
TTTTGCCTTCCTGTTTTTGCTCACCCAGAAACGCTGGTGAAAGTAAAAGATGCTGAAGATCAGTTGGGTG
CACGAGTGGGTTACATCGAACTGGATCTCAACAGCGGTAAGATCCTTGAGAGTTTTCGCCCCGAAGAACG
TTTTCCAATGATGAGCACTTTTAAAGTTCTGCTATGTGGCGCGGTATTATCCCGTATTGACGCCGGGCAA
GAGCAACTCGGTCGCCGCATACACTATTCTCAGAATGACTTGGTTGAGTACTCACCAGTCACAGAAAAGC
ATCTTACGGATGGCATGACAGTAAGAGAATTATGCAGTGCTGCCATAACCATGAGTGATAACACTGCGGC
CAACTTACTTCTGACAACGATCGGAGGACCGAAGGAGCTAACCGCTTTTTTGCACAACATGGGGGATCAT
GTAACTCGCCTTGATCGTTGGGAACCGGAGCTGAATGAAGCCATACCAAACGACGAGCGTGACACCACGA
TGCCTGTAGCAATGGCAACAACGTTGCGCAAACTATTAACTGGCGAACTACTTACTCTAGCTTCCCGGCA
ACAATTAATAGACTGGATGGAGGCGGATAAAGTTGCAGGACCACTTCTGCGCTCGGCCCTTCCGGCTGGC
TGGTTTATTGCTGATAAATCTGGAGCCGGTGAGCGTGGGTCTCGCGGTATCATTGCAGCACTGGGGCCAG
ATGGTAAGCCCTCCCGTATCGTAGTTATCTACACGACGGGGAGTCAGGCAACTATGGATGAACGAAATAG
ACAGATCGCTGAGATAGGTGCCTCACTGATTAAGCATTGGTAACTGTCAGACCAAGTTTACTCATATATA
CTTTAGATTGATTTAAAACTTCATTTTTAATTTAAAAGGATCTAGGTGAAGATCCTTTTTGATAATCTCA
TGACCAAAATCCCTTAACGTGAGTTTTCGTTCCACTGAGCGTCAGACCCCGTAGAAAAGATCAAAGGATC
TTCTTGAGATCCTTTTTTTCTGCGCGTAATCTGCTGCTTGCAAACAAAAAAACCACCGCTACCAGCGGTG
GTTTGTTTGCCGGATCAAGAGCTACCAACTCTTTTTCCGAAGGTAACTGGCTTCAGCAGAGCGCAGATAC
CAAATACTGTTCTTCTAGTGTAGCCGTAGTTAGGCCACCACTTCAAGAACTCTGTAGCACCGCCTACATA
CCTCGCTCTGCTAATCCTGTTACCAGTGGCTGCTGCCAGTGGCGATAAGTCGTGTCTTACCGGGTTGGAC
TCAAGACGATAGTTACCGGATAAGGCGCAGCGGTCGGGCTGAACGGGGGGTTCGTGCACACAGCCCAGCT
TGGAGCGAACGACCTACACCGAACTGAGATACCTACAGCGTGAGCTATGAGAAAGCGCCACGCTTCCCGA
AGGGAGAAAGGCGGACAGGTATCCGGTAAGCGGCAGGGTCGGAACAGGAGAGCGCACGAGGGAGCTTCCA
GGGGGAAACGCCTGGTATCTTTATAGTCCTGTCGGGTTTCGCCACCTCTGACTTGAGCGTCGATTTTTGT
GATGCTCGTCAGGGGGGCGGAGCCTATGGAAAAACGCCAGCAACGCGGCCTTTTTACGGTTCCTGGCCTT
TTGCTGGCCTTTTGCTCACATGT
Features (pLannotate 1.2.2; 24 found; start..end, strand, type, name):
     12..39      +  repeat_region  AAV2 ITR (fragment): inverted terminal repeat of adeno-associated virus serotype 2 inverted
     68..95      +  repeat_region  AAV2 ITR (fragment): inverted terminal repeat of adeno-associated virus serotype 2 inverted
    210..513     +  enhancer       CMV enhancer: human cytomegalovirus immediate early enhancer
    515..792     +  promoter       chicken β-actin promoter: No description available
    793..928     +  intron         hybrid intron (fragment): hybrid between chicken β-actin (CBA) and minute virus of mice (MMV) introns (Gray et al., 2011)
    993..1198    +  intron         chimeric intron (fragment): chimera between introns from chicken β-actin and rabbit β-globin
   1268..1285    +  misc_feature   MCS (fragment): pUC18/19 multiple cloning site
   1292..1325    +  protein_bind   FRT (minimal): supports FLP-mediated excision but not integration (Turan and Bode, 2011) FLP recombinase from the Saccharomyces cerevisiae 2μ plasmid
   1326..1375    -  intron         β-globin intron (fragment): internally truncated intron from human β-globin
   1421..1696    -  CDS            Kcnb1 (fragment): KCNB1_RAT - Experimental evidence at protein level: Swiss-Prot protein existence level 1. Voltage-gated potassium channel that mediates transmembrane potassium transport in excitable membranes, primarily in the brain, but also in the pancreas and cardiovascular system. Contributes to the regulation of the action potential (AP) repolarization, duration and frequency of repetitive AP firing in neurons, muscle cells and endocrine cells and plays a role in homeostatic attenuation of electrical excitability throughout the brain (PubMed:10024359, PubMed:10618149, PubMed:12451110, PubMed:17379638, Pu
   1697..2371    -  CDS            mNeonGreen: mNeonGreen is a basic (constitutively fluorescent) green/yellow fluorescent protein published in 2013, derived from Branchiostoma lanceolatum. It is reported to be a very rapidly-maturing monomer with moderate acid sensitivity.
   3065..3098    -  protein_bind   FRT (minimal): supports FLP-mediated excision but not integration (Turan and Bode, 2011) FLP recombinase from the Saccharomyces cerevisiae 2μ plasmid
   3099..3149    -  intron         β-globin intron (fragment): internally truncated intron from human β-globin
   3183..3207    +  misc_feature   MCS (fragment): pBluescript multiple cloning site
   3207..3795    +  misc_feature   WPRE: woodchuck hepatitis virus posttranscriptional regulatory element
   3827..4303    +  polyA_signal   hGH poly(A) signal: human growth hormone polyadenylation signal
   4343..4483    +  repeat_region  AAV2 ITR: inverted terminal repeat of adeno-associated virus serotype 2 inverted
   4488..4539    -  misc_feature   bom (fragment): basis of mobility region from pBR322
   4558..5013    +  rep_origin     f1 ori (sequence partly withheld): f1 bacteriophage origin of replication; arrow indicates direction of (+) strand synthesis
   5014..5063    -  misc_feature   bom (fragment): basis of mobility region from pBR322
   5165..5200    -  CDS            rop (fragment): Rop protein, which maintains plasmids at low copy number; rop
   5295..5399    +  promoter       AmpR promoter: bla
   5400..6260    +  CDS            AmpR: β-lactamase; bla; confers resistance to ampicillin, carbenicillin, and related antibiotics
   6431..7019    +  rep_origin     ori: high-copy-number ColE1/pMB1/pBR322/pUC origin of replication
