[The description below was written by a language model from this plasmid's Addgene catalogue record and pLannotate feature annotations shown in this document.]
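Description:
pAAV-CAG-fDIO-pAce-Kv2.1PR is an AAV transfer plasmid for mammalian expression, built on a pAAV-CAG backbone and carrying a Flp recombinase-dependent cassette for the genetically encoded voltage indicator pAce. In bacteria it is maintained as a high-copy plasmid through a ColE1/pUC-type origin with ampicillin selection (AmpR, β-lactamase), and an f1 phage origin is also present. The expression unit lies between AAV2 inverted terminal repeats, which allow it to be packaged into recombinant AAV particles. The annotation detects the 3′ ITR in full but only short fragments of the 5′ ITR.

Transcription is driven by the CAG promoter, annotated as the CMV enhancer, chicken β-actin promoter and chimeric intron fragments. Downstream, the coding sequence sits in reverse orientation relative to the promoter, flanked by FRT-type sites. This is the fDIO (Flp-dependent double-inverted) design, in which Flp inverts the cassette into the sense orientation so that expression is restricted to Flp-expressing cells. The table annotates one minimal FRT on each side; the short "β-globin intron" fragments immediately beside them may be misannotations of a second, variant site, though the record does not confirm this. The insert is a synthetic Ace-mNeon-type sensor carrying the recorded mutations 78K, 81D, 92N and 178F and an SY linker. Only its mNeonGreen portion is annotated, leaving an unannotated stretch where the voltage-sensing Ace portion presumably lies. The sensor is fused to a fragment of rat Kcnb1, the Kv2.1 proximal restriction sequence, which targets the protein to the soma. A WPRE and the hGH polyadenylation signal enhance transcript stability and 3′ processing.

The construct yields a green fluorescent indicator with positive response polarity, intended for soma-targeted voltage imaging in genetically defined neuron populations.
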