Addgene plasmid #195535: pAAV-CAG-fDIO-pAce-Kv2.1PR
Purpose: Flp recombinase-dependent green fluorescent, positive response-polarity voltage indicator; soma-targeted
Depositing lab: Vincent Pieribone. Depositing organization: John B. Pierce Laboratory. Publication: Dual-polarity voltage imaging of the concurrent dynamics of multiple neuron types. Kannan M, Vasan G, Haziza S, Huang C, Chrapkiewicz R, Luo J, Cardin JA, Schnitzer MJ, Pieribone VA. Science. 2022 Nov 4;378(6619):eabm8797. doi: 10.1126/science.abm8797. Epub 2022 Nov 4. PubMed 36378956.
Backbone
  Vector backbone: pAAV-CAG
  Vector type: Mammalian Expression, AAV
Growth in bacteria
  Bacterial resistance: Ampicillin, 100 μg/mL
  Growth temperature: 37°C
  Growth strain: NEB Stable
  Copy number: High Copy
Gene/Insert
  Gene/Insert name: pAce-Kv2.1 proximal restriction sequence
  Species: Synthetic
  Mutation: Ace-mNeon 78K, 81D, 92N, 178F; SY linker
  GenBank ID: OM687165
  Promoter: CAG
  Cloning method: Restriction Enzyme; 5′ cloning site AscI (unknown if destroyed); 3′ cloning site NheI (unknown if destroyed)
  Sequencing primers: 5′ CTCTAGAGCCTCTGCTAACC; 3′ GGCCACAACTCCTCATAAAGAGACAG
Terms and licenses: Academic/Nonprofit Terms; Industry Terms: Not Available to Industry
How to cite: pAAV-CAG-fDIO-pAce-Kv2.1PR was a gift from Vincent Pieribone (Addgene plasmid # 195535 ; http://n2t.net/addgene:195535 ; RRID:Addgene_195535)
